Addgene plasmid #71645: pJK696
Purpose: Produces Treponema denticola 5-aminoimidazole ribonucleotide carboxylase, Met15>Trp mutant (TdPurE2-M15W)
Depositing lab: T. J. Kappock. Depositing organization: Purdue University.
Backbone
  Vector backbone: pET23a
  Backbone size w/o insert (bp): 3666
  Total vector size (bp): 4137
  Vector type: Bacterial Expression
Growth in bacteria
  Bacterial resistance: Ampicillin, 100 μg/mL
  Growth temperature: 37°C
  Growth strain: DH5alpha
  Copy number: High Copy
Gene/Insert
  Gene/Insert name: phosphoribosylaminoimidazole carboxylase (alt names: purE; TDE0687; aminoimidazole ribonucleotide carboxylase)
  Species: Treponema denticola
  Mutation: changes methionine-15 to tryptophan
  GenBank ID: NP_971299.1
  Promoter: T7
  Cloning method: Restriction Enzyme; 5′ cloning site NdeI (not destroyed); 3′ cloning site EcoRI (not destroyed)
  Sequencing primers: 5′ T7 promoter; 3′ T7 terminator
Terms and licenses: Academic/Nonprofit Terms; Industry Terms: Not Available to Industry
Depositor comments: This protein is based on the one referenced in NCBI WP_002681904.1, which is incorrectly annotated as a N5-carboxyaminoimidazole ribonucleotide mutase. Functional expression studies show that the active form does not possess this activity and it instead has the characteristic reactivity of a class II PurE or 5-aminoimidazole ribonucleotide (AIR) carboxylase
How to cite: pJK696 was a gift from T. J. Kappock (Addgene plasmid # 71645 ; http://n2t.net/addgene:71645 ; RRID:Addgene_71645)
