[The description below was written by a language model from this plasmid's Addgene catalogue record and pLannotate feature annotations shown in this document.]
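Description:
pJK696 is a bacterial expression plasmid built on the pET23a backbone (4,137 bp in total) that produces a point mutant of the Treponema denticola PurE protein, TdPurE2-M15W, in which methionine-15 is replaced by tryptophan. It replicates in E. coli from a ColE1/pMB1-type origin and is selected with ampicillin through the β-lactamase gene and its native promoter. The annotation also detects the pBR322-derived bom region and a rop coding sequence, although the catalogue lists the plasmid as high copy. An f1 phage origin is present as well, which in principle allows single-stranded DNA production.

The purE coding sequence (TDE0687) was inserted between the NdeI and EcoRI sites, both of which are retained. It sits downstream of the T7 promoter and the efficient T7 gene 10 ribosome binding site and is followed by the T7 terminator, so expression requires a host supplying T7 RNA polymerase. The feature table picks up His-tag and T7 gene 10-derived fragments from the vector downstream of the insert. These are separated from the annotated end of purE, and the record does not state whether any tag is fused to the protein.

According to the depositor, the parent protein is misannotated in the database as an N5-carboxyaminoimidazole ribonucleotide mutase. Functional studies show it is instead a class II PurE, an AIR carboxylase that reversibly converts 5-aminoimidazole ribonucleotide and CO2 to CAIR and does not use N5-CAIR. The plasmid serves to overproduce the M15W variant. The record does not give the specific reason for introducing tryptophan at this position.
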