Features (pLannotate 1.2.2; 13 found; start..end, strand, type, name):
     26..73      -  terminator     T7 terminator: transcription terminator for bacteriophage T7 RNA polymerase
     81..130     -  CDS            SET1 (fragment): solubility-enhancement tag derived from T7 phage gene 10B
    140..157     -  CDS            9xHis (fragment): 9xHis affinity tag
    234..710     -  CDS            purE: PURE_TREDE - Experimental evidence at protein level: Swiss-Prot protein existence level 1. Catalyzes the reversible conversion of 5-aminoimidazole ribonucleotide (AIR) and CO(2) to 4-carboxy-5-aminoimidazole ribonucleotide (CAIR). Does not accept N5-carboxyaminoimidazole ribonucleotide (N5-CAIR) as a substrate. From Treponema denticola (strain ATCC 35405 / DSM 14222 / CIP 103919 / JCM 8153 / KCTC 15104).
    718..740     -  RBS            RBS: efficient ribosome binding site from bacteriophage T7 gene 10 (Olins and Rangwala, 1989)
    772..790     -  promoter       T7 promoter: promoter for bacteriophage T7 RNA polymerase
    902..1282    -  CDS            YPB1_ECOLX: Protein predicted: Swiss-Prot protein existence level 4. From Escherichia coli.
   1299..1490    +  CDS            rop: Rop protein, which maintains plasmids at low copy number; rop
   1592..1734    +  misc_feature   bom: basis of mobility region from pBR322
   1920..2508    -  rep_origin     ori: high-copy-number ColE1/pMB1/pBR322/pUC origin of replication
   2679..3539    -  CDS            AmpR: β-lactamase; bla; confers resistance to ampicillin, carbenicillin, and related antibiotics
   3540..3644    -  promoter       AmpR promoter: bla
   3671..4126    -  rep_origin     f1 ori (sequence partly withheld): f1 bacteriophage origin of replication; arrow indicates direction of (+) strand synthesis
>Addgene plasmid #71645 | pJK696 | depositor full sequence | sequence record 131666 | pJK696 sequence 4137 bps
ATCCGGATATAGTTCCTCCTTTCAGCAAAAAACCCCTCAAGACCCGTTTAGAGGCCCCAAGGGGTTATGC
TAGTTATTGCTCAGCGGTGGCAGCAGCCAACTCAGCTTCCTTTCGGGCTTTGTTAGCAGCCGGATCTCAG
TGGTGGTGGTGGTGGTGCTCGAGTGCGGCCGCAAGCTTGTCGACGGAGCTCGAATTCGAGCTCCGTCGAC
AAGAAACTGAAACGCTGAATTCAGCGTTTCAGTTTCGAATCGTCTTCGATAATTTTCTGCGCATTGGATT
CCATATAGGATTTGACCGAATCTGCGATTTCTTTATCGTACAGTGAAAAAATACGAGCCGCCAGGAGTGC
CGCATTTTTCGGTTCAAGAACCAGTGCCGGACTAATCCCGCTCGGCATCCGTAACGAAGAATAAATGTCG
GCGCCGGCGAAGCTATCGCTTGGCGGTGGGCAGGCAATGGTTGCACCTTTGACGAAGCCATCAACAAAGC
CTGATAAAGCGTTACTACGCCCAGCGATCGTGATGTACAGTTTAGGACGGTCCAAAGCTTCATATTCTTT
CAGCATAGACACTACATGCTCCGCTGTTTTATGCGCGGAGCCGATGCGAATGGCATACTCAATACCAAAA
GTTTTCAATTCGCTAGCAATTTTCTCGGCATGCCCCCAATCTGAACTGGATCCCATAAGGATAATCACCA
GCGGACGCATATGTATATCTCCTTCTTAAAGTTAAACAAAATTATTTCTAGAGGGAAACCGTTGTGGTCT
CCCTATAGTGAGTCGTATTAATTTCGCGGGATCGAGATCTCGGGCAGCGTTGGGTCCTGGCCACGGGTGC
GCATGATCGTGCTCCTGTCGTTGAGGACCCGGCTAGGCTGGCGGGGTTGCCTTACTGGTTAGCAGAATGA
ATCACCGATACGCGAGCGAACGTGAAGCGACTGCTGCTGCAAAACGTCTGCGACCTGAGCAACAACATGA
ATGGTCTTCGGTTTCCGTGTTTCGTAAAGTCTGGAAACGCGGAAGTCAGCGCCCTGCACCATTATGTTCC
GGATCTGCATCGCAGGATGCTGCTGGCTACCCTGTGGAACACCTACATCTGTATTAACGAAGCGCTGGCA
TTGACCCTGAGTGATTTTTCTCTGGTCCCGCCGCATCCATACCGCCAGTTGTTTACCCTCACAACGTTCC
AGTAACCGGGCATGTTCATCATCAGTAACCCGTATCGTGAGCATCCTCTCTCGTTTCATCGGTATCATTA
CCCCCATGAACAGAAATCCCCCTTACACGGAGGCATCAGTGACCAAACAGGAAAAAACCGCCCTTAACAT
GGCCCGCTTTATCAGAAGCCAGACATTAACGCTTCTGGAGAAACTCAACGAGCTGGACGCGGATGAACAG
GCAGACATCTGTGAATCGCTTCACGACCACGCTGATGAGCTTTACCGCAGCTGCCTCGCGCGTTTCGGTG
ATGACGGTGAAAACCTCTGACACATGCAGCTCCCGGAGACGGTCACAGCTTGTCTGTAAGCGGATGCCGG
GAGCAGACAAGCCCGTCAGGGCGCGTCAGCGGGTGTTGGCGGGTGTCGGGGCGCAGCCATGACCCAGTCA
CGTAGCGATAGCGGAGTGTATACTGGCTTAACTATGCGGCATCAGAGCAGATTGTACTGAGAGTGCACCA
TATATGCGGTGTGAAATACCGCACAGATGCGTAAGGAGAAAATACCGCATCAGGCGCTCTTCCGCTTCCT
CGCTCACTGACTCGCTGCGCTCGGTCGTTCGGCTGCGGCGAGCGGTATCAGCTCACTCAAAGGCGGTAAT
ACGGTTATCCACAGAATCAGGGGATAACGCAGGAAAGAACATGTGAGCAAAAGGCCAGCAAAAGGCCAGG
AACCGTAAAAAGGCCGCGTTGCTGGCGTTTTTCCATAGGCTCCGCCCCCCTGACGAGCATCACAAAAATC
GACGCTCAAGTCAGAGGTGGCGAAACCCGACAGGACTATAAAGATACCAGGCGTTTCCCCCTGGAAGCTC
CCTCGTGCGCTCTCCTGTTCCGACCCTGCCGCTTACCGGATACCTGTCCGCCTTTCTCCCTTCGGGAAGC
GTGGCGCTTTCTCATAGCTCACGCTGTAGGTATCTCAGTTCGGTGTAGGTCGTTCGCTCCAAGCTGGGCT
GTGTGCACGAACCCCCCGTTCAGCCCGACCGCTGCGCCTTATCCGGTAACTATCGTCTTGAGTCCAACCC
GGTAAGACACGACTTATCGCCACTGGCAGCAGCCACTGGTAACAGGATTAGCAGAGCGAGGTATGTAGGC
GGTGCTACAGAGTTCTTGAAGTGGTGGCCTAACTACGGCTACACTAGAAGGACAGTATTTGGTATCTGCG
CTCTGCTGAAGCCAGTTACCTTCGGAAAAAGAGTTGGTAGCTCTTGATCCGGCAAACAAACCACCGCTGG
TAGCGGTGGTTTTTTTGTTTGCAAGCAGCAGATTACGCGCAGAAAAAAAGGATCTCAAGAAGATCCTTTG
ATCTTTTCTACGGGGTCTGACGCTCAGTGGAACGAAAACTCACGTTAAGGGATTTTGGTCATGAGATTAT
CAAAAAGGATCTTCACCTAGATCCTTTTAAATTAAAAATGAAGTTTTAAATCAATCTAAAGTATATATGA
GTAAACTTGGTCTGACAGTTACCAATGCTTAATCAGTGAGGCACCTATCTCAGCGATCTGTCTATTTCGT
TCATCCATAGTTGCCTGACTCCCCGTCGTGTAGATAACTACGATACGGGAGGGCTTACCATCTGGCCCCA
GTGCTGCAATGATACCGCGAGACCCACGCTCACCGGCTCCAGATTTATCAGCAATAAACCAGCCAGCCGG
AAGGGCCGAGCGCAGAAGTGGTCCTGCAACTTTATCCGCCTCCATCCAGTCTATTAATTGTTGCCGGGAA
GCTAGAGTAAGTAGTTCGCCAGTTAATAGTTTGCGCAACGTTGTTGCCATTGCTGCAGGCATCGTGGTGT
CACGCTCGTCGTTTGGTATGGCTTCATTCAGCTCCGGTTCCCAACGATCAAGGCGAGTTACATGATCCCC
CATGTTGTGCAAAAAAGCGGTTAGCTCCTTCGGTCCTCCGATCGTTGTCAGAAGTAAGTTGGCCGCAGTG
TTATCACTCATGGTTATGGCAGCACTGCATAATTCTCTTACTGTCATGCCATCCGTAAGATGCTTTTCTG
TGACTGGTGAGTACTCAACCAAGTCATTCTGAGAATAGTGTATGCGGCGACCGAGTTGCTCTTGCCCGGC
GTCAATACGGGATAATACCGCGCCACATAGCAGAACTTTAAAAGTGCTCATCATTGGAAAACGTTCTTCG
GGGCGAAAACTCTCAAGGATCTTACCGCTGTTGAGATCCAGTTCGATGTAACCCACTCGTGCACCCAACT
GATCTTCAGCATCTTTTACTTTCACCAGCGTTTCTGGGTGAGCAAAAACAGGAAGGCAAAATGCCGCAAA
AAAGGGAATAAGGGCGACACGGAAATGTTGAATACTCATACTCTTCCTTTTTCAATATTATTGAAGCATT
TATCAGGGTTATTGTCTCATGAGCGGATACATATTTGAATGTATTTAGAAAAATAAACAAATAGGGGTTC
CGCGCACATTTCCCCGAAAAGTGCCACCTGAAATTGTAAACGTTAATATTTTGTTAAAATTCGCGTTAAA
TTTTTGTTAAATCAGCTCATTTTTTAACCAATAGGCCGAAATCGGCAAAATCCCTTATAAATCAAAAGAA
TAGACCGAGATAGGGT
[37 nt withheld, positions 3797-3833]
AAAGAACGTGGACTCCAACGTCAAAGG
[49 nt withheld, positions 3861-3909]
T
[91 nt withheld, positions 3911-4001]
G
[124 nt withheld, positions 4003-4126]
CCCATTCGCCA
