>Addgene plasmid #71645 | pJK696 | addgene partial sequence | sequence record 133942 | T7 5'-TAATACGACTCACTATAGGG-3'
ATTTTGTTTAACTTTAAGAAGGAGATATACATATGCGTCCGCTGGTGATTATCCTTATGGGATCCAGTTC
AGATTGGGGGCATGCCGAGAAAATTGCTAGCGAATTGAAAACTTTTGGTATTGAGTATGCCATTCGCATC
GGCTCCGCGCATAAAACAGCGGAGCATGTAGTGTCTATGCTGAAAGAATATGAAGCTTTGGACCGTCCTA
AACTGTACATCACGATCGCTGGGCGTAGTAACGCTTTATCAGGCTTTGTTGATGGCTTCGTCAAAGGTGC
AACCATTGCCTGCCCACCGCCAAGCGATAGCTTCGCCGGCGCCGACATTTATTCTTCGTTACGGATGCCG
AGCGGGATTAGTCCGGCACTGGTTCTTGAACCGAAAAATGCGGCACTCCTGGCGGCTCGTATTTTTTCAC
TGTACGATAAAGAAATCGCAGATTCGGTCAAATCCTATATGGAATCCAATGCGCAGAAAATTATCGAAGA
CGATTCGAAACTGAAACGCTGAATTCAGCGTTTCAGTTTCTTGTCGACGGAGCTCGAATTCGAGCTCCGT
CGACAAGCTTGCGGCCGCACTCGAGCACCACCACCACCACCACTGAGATCCGGCTGCTAACAAAGCCCGA
AAGGAAGCTGAGTTGGCTGCTGCCACCGCTGAGCAATAACTAGCATAACCCCTTGGGGCCTCTAAACGGG
TCTTGAGGGGTTTTTTGCTGAAAGGAGGAACTATATCCGGATTGGCGAATGGG
[124 nt withheld, positions 754-877]
C
[83 nt withheld, positions 879-961]
