>Addgene plasmid #71645 | pJK696 | addgene partial sequence | sequence record 133943 | T7term 5'-GCTAGTTATTGCTCAGCGG-3'
CTTCCTTTCGGGCTTTGTTAGCAGCCGGATCTCAGTGGTGGTGGTGGTGGTGCTCGAGTGCGGCCGCAAG
CTTGTCGACGGAGCTCGAATTCGAGCTCCGTCGACAAGAAACTGAAACGCTGAATTCAGCGTTTCAGTTT
CGAATCGTCTTCGATAATTTTCTGCGCATTGGATTCCATATAGGATTTGACCGAATCTGCGATTTCTTTA
TCGTACAGTGAAAAAATACGAGCCGCCAGGAGTGCCGCATTTTTCGGTTCAAGAACCAGTGCCGGACTAA
TCCCGCTCGGCATCCGTAACGAAGAATAAATGTCGGCGCCGGCGAAGCTATCGCTTGGCGGTGGGCAGGC
AATGGTTGCACCTTTGACGAAGCCATCAACAAAGCCTGATAAAGCGTTACTACGCCCAGCGATCGTGATG
TACAGTTTAGGACGGTCCAAAGCTTCATATTCTTTCAGCATAGACACTACATGCTCCGCTGTTTTATGCG
CGGAGCCGATGCGAATGGCATACTCAATACCAAAAGTTTTCAATTCGCTAGCAATTTTCTCGGCATGCCC
CCAATCTGAACTGGATCCCATAAGGATAATCACCAGCGGACGCATATGTATATCTCCTTCTTAAAGTTAA
ACAAAATTATTTCTAGAGGGAAACCGTTGTGGTCTCCCTATAGTGAGTCGTATTAATTTCGCGGGATCGA
GATCTCGGGCAGCGTTGGGTCCTGGCCACGGGTGCGCATGATCGTGCTCCTGTCGTTGAGGACCCGGCTA
GGCTGGCGGGGTTGCCTTACTGGTTAGCAGAATGAATCACCGATACGCGAGCGAACGTGAAGCGACTGCT
GCTGCAAAACGTCTGCGACCTGAGCAACAACATGAATGGTCTTCGGTTTCCGTGTTTCGTAAAGTCTGGA
AACGCGGAAGTCAGCGCCCTGCACCATTATGTTCCGGATCTGCATCGCAGGATGCTGCTGGCTACCCTGT
GGAACACCTACATCTGTATTAACGAAGCGCTGGCATTGACCCTGA
